>Addgene plasmid #113252 | pCRISPR | addgene full sequence | sequence record 217950 | Addgene NGS Result
GCGGGTGTTCCCCGCGCCAGCGGGGATAAACCGACAATCAGGGAACGATTGTTGACACTGTAAAAGTGTT
CCCCGTGCTAGCGGGGATAAACCGACCTGAACGAAACGCAAAATAGTTTCTTTATGGTGTTCCCCGCGCC
AGCGGGGATAAACCGTGGCTGTGGCTTTGTTTTTTGCTCTGATATATGTGTTCCCCGCGCCAGCGGGGAT
AAACCGGCGTCCGTCAAAGAGGAAGCCAAAGCCATGCAGTGTTCCCCGCGCCAGCGGGGATAAACCGGCG
ACCACGCAGAGCGGCGACAACCTGACGTTGTGTTCCCCGCGCCAGCGGGGATAAACCGCTATAGCAGCAC
TCCACCAGCTCGAGCAGCAGGTGTTCCCCGCGCCAGCGGGGATAAACCGCAAAAAAATAATATCCGGCAG
TCTGTACGGTAGTGTTCCCCGCGCCAGCGGGGATAAACCGTCGGTTTGCGCGTATTGTTGTTCGGGGTCT
ATGTGTTCCCCGCGCCAGCGGGGATAAACCGTAGGTAAATCACAGCTATTTGATAAGGGCGTGTGTGTTC
CCCGCGCCAGCGGGGATAAACCGGAGCCTGACGAGACTGCTGAGGCCGTTCTGTCGAGTTCCCCGCGCCA
GCGGGGATAAACCACCATATAACCACATGTGAGCAAAAGGCCAGCAAAAGGCCAGGAACCGTAAAAAGGC
CGCGTTGCTGGCGTTTTTCCATAGGCTCCGCCCCCCTGACGAGCATCACAAAAATCGACGCTCAAGTCAG
AGGTGGCGAAACCCGACAGGACTATAAAGATACCAGGCGTTTCCCCCTGGAAGCTCCCTCGTGCGCTCTC
CTGTTCCGACCCTGCCGCTTACCGGATACCTGTCCGCCTTTCTCCCTTCGGGAAGCGTGGCGCTTTCTCA
TAGCTCACGCTGTAGGTATCTCAGTTCGGTGTAGGTCGTTCGCTCCAAGCTGGGCTGTGTGCACGAACCC
CCCGTTCAGCCCGACCGCTGCGCCTTATCCGGTAACTATCGTCTTGAGTCCAACCCGGTAAGACACGACT
TATCGCCACTGGCAGCAGCCACTGGTAACAGGATTAGCAGAGCGAGGTATGTAGGCGGTGCTACAGAGTT
CTTGAAGTGGTGGCCTAACTACGGCTACACTAGAAGAACAGTATTTGGTATCTGCGCTCTGCTGAAGCCA
GTTACCTTCGGAAAAAGAGTTGGTAGCTCTTGATCCGGCAAACAAACCACCGCTGGTAGCGGTGGTTTTT
TTGTTTGCAAGCAGCAGATTACGCGCAGAAAAAAAGGATCTCAAGAAGATCCTTTGATCTTTTCTACGGG
GTCTGACGCTCAGTGGAACGAAAACTCACGTTAAGGGATTTTGGTCATGAGATTATCAAAAAGGATCTTC
ACCTAGATCCTTTTAAATTAAAAATGAAGTTTTAAATCAATCTAAAGTATATATGAGTAAACTTGGTCTG
ACAGTTACCAATGCTTAATCAGTGAGGCACCTATCTCAGCGATCTGTCTATTTCGTTCATCCATAGTTGC
CTGACTCCCCGTCGTGTAGATAACTACGATACGGGAGGGCTTACCATCTGGCCCCAGTGCTGCAATGATA
CCGCGAGACCCACGCTCACCGGCTCCAGATTTATCAGCAATAAACCAGCCAGCCGGAAGGGCCGAGCGCA
GAAGTGGTCCTGCAACTTTATCCGCCTCCATCCAGTCTATTAATTGTTGCCGGGAAGCTAGAGTAAGTAG
TTCGCCAGTTAATAGTTTGCGCAACGTTGTTGCCATTGCTACAGGCATCGTGGTGTCACGCTCGTCGTTT
GGTATGGCTTCATTCAGCTCCGGTTCCCAACGATCAAGGCGAGTTACATGATCCCCCATGTTGTGCAAAA
AAGCGGTTAGCTCCTTCGGTCCTCCGATCGTTGTCAGAAGTAAGTTGGCCGCAGTGTTATCACTCATGGT
TATGGCAGCACTGCATAATTCTCTTACTGTCATGCCATCCGTAAGATGCTTTTCTGTGACTGGTGAGTAC
TCAACCAAGTCATTCTGAGAATAGTGTATGCGGCGACCGAGTTGCTCTTGCCCGGCGTCAATACGGGATA
ATACCGCGCCACATAGCAGAACTTTAAAAGTGCTCATCATTGGAAAACGTTCTTCGGGGCGAAAACTCTC
AAGGATCTTACCGCTGTTGAGATCCAGTTCGATGTAACCCACTCGTGCACCCAACTGATCTTCAGCATCT
TTTACTTTCACCAGCGTTTCTGGGTGAGCAAAAACAGGAAGGCAAAATGCCGCAAAAAAGGGAATAAGGG
CGACACGGAAATGTTGAATACTCATACTCTTCCTTTTTCAATATTATTGAAGCATTTATCAGGGTTATTG
TCTCATGAGCGGATACATATTTGAATGTATTTAGAAAAATAAACAAATAGGGGTTCCGCGCACATTTCCC
CGAAAAGTGCCACCTGACGTCTAAGAAACCATTATTATCATGACATTAACCTATAAAAATAGGCGTATCA
CGAGGCCCTTTCGTCTCGCGCGTTTCGGTGATGACGGTGAAAACCTCTGACACATGCAGCTCCCGGAGAC
GGTCACAGCTTGTCTGTAAGCGGATGCCGGGAGCAGACAAGCCCGTCAGGGCGCGTCAGCGGGTGTTGGC
GGGTGTCGGGGCTGGCTTAACTATGCGGCATCAGAGCAGATTGTACTGAGAGTGCACCATATGCGGTGTG
AAATACCGCACAGATGCGTAAGGAGAAAATACCGCATCAGGCGCCATTCGCCATTCAGGCTGCGCAACTG
TTGGGAAGGGCGATCGGTGCGGGCCTCTTCGCTATTACGCCAGCTGGCGAAAGGGGGATGTGCTGCAAGG
CGATTAAGTTGGGTAACGCCAGGGTTTTCCCAGTCACGACGTTGTAAAACGACGGCCAGTGAATTCTACC
TTTTTAATCAATGGATTAAGTACTCTTTAACATAATGGATGTGTTGTTTGTGTGATACTATAAAGTTGGT
AGATTGTGACTGGCTTAAAAAATCATTAATTAATAATAGGTTATGTTTAGAGTGTTCCCCGCGCCAGCGG
GGATAAACCGAGCACAAATATCATCGCTCAAACCACTTACGGGTGTTCCCCGCGCCAGCGGGGATAAACC
GCCTCGCTGTAAATTCCAAAAACGATCTCTATAGTGTTCCCCGCGCCAGCGGGGATAAACCGACAGTACC
GGAGTTTGACGGTGCCAACG
Features (pLannotate 1.2.2; 6 found; start..end, strand, type, name):
    716..1304    -  rep_origin     ori: high-copy-number ColE1/pMB1/pBR322/pUC origin of replication
   1475..2335    -  CDS            AmpR: β-lactamase; bla; confers resistance to ampicillin, carbenicillin, and related antibiotics
   2336..2440    -  promoter       AmpR promoter: bla
   2535..2570    +  CDS            rop (fragment): Rop protein, which maintains plasmids at low copy number; rop
   2672..2771    +  misc_feature   bom (fragment): basis of mobility region from pBR322
   2777..2934    -  CDS            lacZα (fragment): LacZα fragment of β-galactosidase; lacZ fragment
