[The description below was written by a language model from this plasmid's Addgene catalogue record and pLannotate feature annotations shown in this document.]
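Description:
pCRISPR is a small, high-copy bacterial plasmid built on the pUC19 backbone that carries an E. coli CRISPR array as its insert. The catalogue classifies it as an "integration substrate" rather than an expression vector. This fits the associated work on CRISPR immune adaptation, in which a supercoiled plasmid bearing a CRISPR locus typically serves as the target DNA into which new spacers are inserted by the adaptation machinery. The record does not spell out the assay in detail. The total size is 3,240 bp, and the insert is listed as 964 bp, cloned between EcoRI and AflIII sites that are both retained. No promoter is recorded for the insert, so the array is present as a DNA target and is not placed under a dedicated promoter.

The annotated features cover only backbone elements: the ColE1/pMB1-type pUC origin that gives high copy number, the β-lactamase gene with its own promoter for ampicillin selection, a truncated lacZα remnant, and short matches annotated as rop and bom fragments. The CRISPR array itself was not annotated by the automated tool and presumably lies in the unannotated region of roughly 700 bp at the start of the sequence.

Two inconsistencies in the record are worth noting. The species field lists S. pyogenes although the insert name and purpose both describe an E. coli array. The stated backbone and insert sizes also sum to more than the total plasmid length, which implies that part of pUC19 was removed during the EcoRI–AflIII cloning.
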