Addgene plasmid #113252: pCRISPR
Purpose: pUC19 backbone with E. coli CRISPR array
Depositing lab: Jennifer Doudna. Depositing organization: University of California, Berkeley. Publication: Protecting genome integrity during CRISPR immune adaptation. Wright AV, Doudna JA. Nat Struct Mol Biol. 2016 Oct;23(10):876-883. doi: 10.1038/nsmb.3289. Epub 2016 Sep 5. PubMed 27595346.
Backbone
  Vector backbone: pUC19
  Backbone size w/o insert (bp): 2686
  Total vector size (bp): 3240
  Vector type: Integration substrate
Growth in bacteria
  Bacterial resistance: Ampicillin, 100 μg/mL
  Growth temperature: 37°C
  Growth strain: DH5alpha
  Copy number: High Copy
Gene/Insert
  Gene/Insert name: E. coli CRISPR array
  Species: S. pyogenes
  Insert size (bp): 964
  GenBank ID: LN832404.1
  Promoter: NA
  Cloning method: Restriction Enzyme; 5′ cloning site EcoRI (not destroyed); 3′ cloning site AflIII (not destroyed)
  Sequencing primers: 5′ gtaaaacgacggccagt; 3′ NA
Terms and licenses: Academic/Nonprofit Terms; Industry Terms: Not Available to Industry
How to cite: pCRISPR was a gift from Jennifer Doudna (Addgene plasmid # 113252 ; http://n2t.net/addgene:113252 ; RRID:Addgene_113252)
